>Addgene plasmid #91327 | pHH0103_MIA3-1/1 | addgene full sequence | sequence record 191799 | Addgene NGS Result
CCATTATTATCATGACATTAACCTATAAAAATAGGCGTATCACGAGGCCCTTTCGTCTTCAAGAATTCCC
GACACCATCGAATGGTGCAAAACCTTTCGCGGTATGGCATGATAGCGCCCGGAAGAGAGTCAATTCAGGG
TGGTGAATGTGAAACCAGTAACGTTATACGATGTCGCAGAGTATGCCGGTGTCTCTTATCAGACCGTTTC
CCGCGTGGTGAACCAGGCCAGCCACGTTTCTGCGAAAACGCGGGAAAAAGTGGAAGCGGCGATGGCGGAG
CTGAATTACATTCCCAACCGCGTGGCACAACAACTGGCGGGCAAACAGTCGTTGCTGATTGGCGTTGCCA
CCTCCAGTCTGGCCCTGCACGCGCCGTCGCAAATTGTCGCGGCGATTAAATCTCGCGCCGATCAACTGGG
TGCCAGCGTGGTGGTGTCGATGGTAGAACGAAGCGGCGTCGAAGCCTGTAAAGCGGCGGTGCACAATCTT
CTCGCGCAACGCGTCAGTGGGCTGATCATTAACTATCCGCTGGATGACCAGGATGCCATTGCTGTGGAAG
CTGCCTGCACTAATGTTCCGGCGTTATTTCTTGATGTCTCTGACCAGACACCCATCAACAGTATTATTTT
CTCCCATGAAGACGGTACGCGACTGGGCGTGGAGCATCTGGTCGCATTGGGTCACCAGCAAATCGCGCTG
TTAGCGGGCCCATTAAGTTCTGTCTCGGCGCGTCTGCGTCTGGCTGGCTGGCATAAATATCTCACTCGCA
ATCAAATTCAGCCGATAGCGGAACGGGAAGGCGACTGGAGTGCCATGTCCGGTTTTCAACAAACCATGCA
AATGCTGAATGAGGGCATCGTTCCCACTGCGATGCTGGTTGCCAACGATCAGATGGCGCTGGGCGCAATG
CGCGCCATTACCGAGTCCGGGCTGCGCGTTGGTGCGGATATCTCGGTAGTGGGATACGACGATACCGAAG
ACAGCTCATGTTATATCCCGCCGTTAACCACCATCAAACAGGATTTTCGCCTGCTGGGGCAAACCAGCGT
GGACCGCTTGCTGCAACTCTCTCAGGGCCAGGCGGTGAAGGGCAATCAGCTGTTGCCCGTCTCACTGGTG
AAAAGAAAAACCACCCTGGCGCCCAATACGCAAACCGCCTCTCCCCGCGCGTTGGCCGATTCATTAATGC
AGCTGGCACGACAGGTTTCCCGACTGGAAAGCGGGCAGTGAGCGCAACGCAATTAATGTAAGTTAGCTCA
CTCATTAGGCACAATTCTCATGTTTGACAGCTTATCATCGACTGCACGGTGCACCAATGCTTCTGGCGTC
AGGCAGCCATCGGAAGCTGTGGTATGGCTGTGCAGGTCGTAAATCACTGCATAATTCGTGTCGCTCAAGG
CGCACTCCCGTTCTGGATAATGTTTTTTGCGCCGACATCATAACGGTTCTGGCAAATATTCTGAAATGAG
CTGTTGACAATTAATCATCGGCTCGTATAATGTGTGGAATTGTGAGCGGATAACAATTTCACACAGGAAA
CAGCCAGTCCGTTTAGGTGTTTTCACGAGCACTTCACCAACAAGGACCATAGATTATGAAAATCGAAGAA
CACCATCACCATCACCATTCCAGCGGTAAGCTTATGTCCCCTATACTAGGTTATTGGAAAATTAAGGGCC
TTGTGCAACCCACTCGACTTCTTTTGGAATATCTTGAAGAAAAATATGAAGAGCATTTGTATGAGCGCGA
TGAAGGTGATAAATGGCGAAACAAAAAGTTTGAATTGGGTTTGGAGTTTCCCAATCTTCCTTATTATATT
GATGGTGATGTTAAATTAACACAGTCTATGGCCATCATACGTTATATAGCTGACAAGCACAACATGTTGG
GTGGTTGTCCAAAAGAGCGTGCAGAGATTTCAATGCTTGAAGGAGCGGTTTTGGATATTAGATACGGTGT
TTCGAGAATTGCATATAGTAAAGACTTTGAAACTCTCAAAGTTGATTTTCTTAGCAAGCTACCTGAAATG
CTGAAAATGTTCGAAGATCGTTTATGTCATAAAACATATTTAAATGGTGATCATGTAACCCATCCTGACT
TCATGTTGTATGACGCTCTTGATGTTGTTTTATACATGGACCCAATGTGCCTGGATGCGTTCCCAAAATT
AGTTTGTTTTAAAAAACGTATTGAAGCTATCCCACAAATTGATAAGTACTTGAAATCCAGCAAGTATATA
GCATGGCCTTTGCAGGGCTGGCAAGCCACGTTTGGTGGTGGCGACCATCCTCCAAAATCGGATCTGGAAG
TTCTGTTCCAGGGGCCCCTGTCCAGCGGTCTGGTTCCGCGTGGTTCCGGTACCGCGGCCCAGCCGGCCCC
GAGTACGGGTCGTCGTTTCTCCGAACATAAACTGTGTGCAGATGATGAATGCTCAATGCTGATGTATCGT
GGTGAAGCTCTGGAAGATTTTACCGGCCCGGACTGCCGTTTTGTCAACTTCAAAAAAGGTGATCCGGTCT
ATGTGTATTACAAACTGGCACGTGGTTGGCCGGAAGTTTGGGCAGGTAGCGTCGGTCGCACCTTTGGTTA
TTTCCCGAAAGATCTGATTCAGGTGGTTCATGAATACACGAAAGAAGAACTGCAAGTGCCGACCGATGAA
ACGGACTTTGTTTGTTTCGACGGCGGTCGCGATGACTTCCACAACTACAATGTTGAAGAACTGCTGGGCG
CGGCCGCATA
[142 nt withheld, positions 2741-2882]
C
[98 nt withheld, positions 2884-2981]
AGTTTGTACTGGTGACGAAACTCAGTGTCTAGCTAGAGTGGC
[149 nt withheld, positions 3024-3172]
T
[41 nt withheld, positions 3174-3214]
T
[62 nt withheld, positions 3216-3277]
A
[35 nt withheld, positions 3279-3313]
CCTCCCTCAATCGGTTGAATGTCGCCCTTTTGTCTTTGGCGCTGGTAAACCATATGAA
[86 nt withheld, positions 3372-3457]
T
[54 nt withheld, positions 3459-3512]
CTAGCGCCGCCCTATACCTTGTCTGCCTCCCCGCGTTGCGTCGCGGTGCATGGAGCCGGGCCACCTCGAC
CTGAATGGAAGCCGGCGGCACCTCGCTAACGGATTCACCACTCCAAGAATTGGAGCCAATCAATTCTTGC
GGAGAACTGTGAATGCGCAAACCAACCCTTGGCAGAACATATCCATCGCGTCCGCCATCTCCAGCAGCCG
CACGCGGCGCATCTCGGGCAGCGTTGGGTCCTGGCCACGGGTGCGCATGATCGTGCTCCTGTCGTTGAGG
ACCCGGCTAGGCTGGCGGGGTTGCCTTACTGGTTAGCAGAATGAATCACCGATACGCGAGCGAACGTGAA
GCGACTGCTGCTGCAAAACGTCTGCGACCTGAGCAACAACATGAATGGTCTTCGGTTTCCGTGTTTCGTA
AAGTCTGGAAACGCGGAAGTCAGCGCCCTGCACCATTATGTTCCGGATCTGCATCGCAGGATGCTGCTGG
CTACCCTGTGGAACACCTACATCTGTATTAACGAAGCGCTGGCATTGACCCTGAGTGATTTTTCTCTGGT
CCCGCCGCATCCATACCGCCAGTTGTTTACCCTCACAACGTTCCAGTAACCGGGCATGTTCATCATCAGT
AACCCGTATCGTGAGCATCCTCTCTCGTTTCATCGGTATCATTACCCCCATGAACAGAAATCCCCCTTAC
ACGGAGGCATCAGTGACCAAACAGGAAAAAACCGCCCTTAACATGGCCCGCTTTATCAGAAGCCAGACAT
TAACGCTTCTGGAGAAACTCAACGAGCTGGACGCGGATGAACAGGCAGACATCTGTGAATCGCTTCACGA
CCACGCTGATGAGCTTTACCGCAGGATCCGCGAAATTGTAAGCGTTAATATTTTGTTAAAATTCGCGTTA
AATTTTTGTTAAATCAGCTCATTTTTTAACCAATAGGCCGAAATCGGCAAAATCCCTTATAAATCAAAAG
AATAGACCGAGATAGGGT
[37 nt withheld, positions 4511-4547]
AAAGAACGTGGACTCCAACGTCAAAGG
[49 nt withheld, positions 4575-4623]
T
[91 nt withheld, positions 4625-4715]
G
[124 nt withheld, positions 4717-4840]
CGCGGATCCTGCCTCGCGCGTTTCGGTGATGACGGTGAAAACCTCTGACACATGCAGCTCCCGGAGACGG
TCACAGCTTGTCTGTAAGCGGATGCCGGGAGCAGACAAGCCCGTCAGGGCGCGTCAGCGGGTGTTGGCGG
GTGTCGGGGCGCAGCCATGACCCAGTCACGTAGCGATAGCGGAGTGTATACTGGCTTAACTATGCGGCAT
CAGAGCAGATTGTACTGAGAGTGCACCATATGCGGTGTGAAATACCGCACAGATGCGTAAGGAGAAAATA
CCGCATCAGGCGCTCTTCCGCTTCCTCGCTCACTGACTCGCTGCGCTCGGTCGTTCGGCTGCGGCGAGCG
GTATCAGCTCACTCAAAGGCGGTAATACGGTTATCCACAGAATCAGGGGATAACGCAGGAAAGAACATGT
GAGCAAAAGGCCAGCAAAAGGCCAGGAACCGTAAAAAGGCCGCGTTGCTGGCGTTTTTCCATAGGCTCCG
CCCCCCTGACGAGCATCACAAAAATCGACGCTCAAGTCAGAGGTGGCGAAACCCGACAGGACTATAAAGA
TACCAGGGTTTCCCCCTGGAAGCTCCCTCGTGCGCTCTCCTGTTCCGACCCTGCCGCTTACCGGATACCT
GTCCGCCTTTCTCCCTTCGGGAAGCGTGGCGCTTTCTCATAGCTCACGCTGTAGGTATCTCAGTTCGGTG
TAGGTCGTTCGCTCCAAGCTGGGCTGTGTGCACGAACCCCCCGTTCAGCCCGACCGCTGCGCCTTATCCG
GTAACTATCGTCTTGAGTCCAACCCGGTAAGACACGACTTATCGCCACTGGCAGCAGCCACTGGTAACAG
GATTAGCAGAGCGAGGTATGTAGGCGGTGCTACAGAGTTCTTGAAGTGGTGGCCTAACTACGGCTACACT
AGAAGGACAGTATTTGGTATCTGCGCTCTGCTGAAGCCAGTTACCTTCGGAAAAAGAGTTGGTAGCTCTT
GATCCGGCAAACAAACCACCGCTGGTAGCGGTGGTTTTTTTGTTTGCAAGCAGCAGATTACGCGCAGAAA
AAAAGGATCTCAAGAAGATCCTTTGATCTTTTCTACGGGGTCTGACGCTCAGTGGAACGAAAACTCACGT
TAAGGGATTTTGGTCATGAGATTATCAAAAAGGATCTTCACCTAGATCCTTTTAAATTAAAAATGAAGTT
TTAAATCAATCTAAAGTATATATGAGTAAACTTGGTCTGACAGTTACCAATGCTTAATCAGTGAGGCACC
TATCTCAGCGATCTGTCTATTTCGTTCATCCATAGTTGCCTGACTCCCCGTCGTGTAGATAACTACGATA
CGGGAGGGCTTACCATCTGGCCCCAGTGCTGCAATGATACCGCGAGACCCACGCTCACCGGCTCCAGATT
TATCAGCAATAAACCAGCCAGCCGGAAGGGCCGAGCGCAGAAGTGGTCCTGCAACTTTATCCGCCTCCAT
CCAGTCTATTAATTGTTGCCGGGAAGCTAGAGTAAGTAGTTCGCCAGTTAATAGTTTGCGCAACGTTGTT
GCCATTGCTGCAGGCATCGTGGTGTCACGCTCGTCGTTTGGTATGGCTTCATTCAGCTCCGGTTCCCAAC
GATCAAGGCGAGTTACATGATCCCCCATGTTGTGCAAAAAAGCGGTTAGCTCCTTCGGTCCTCCGATCGT
TGTCAGAAGTAAGTTGGCCGCAGTGTTATCACTCATGGTTATGGCAGCACTGCATAATTCTCTTACTGTC
ATGCCATCCGTAAGATGCTTTTCTGTGACTGGTGAGTACTCAACCAAGTCATTCTGAGAATAGTGTATGC
GGCGACCGAGTTGCTCTTGCCCGGCGTCAACACGGGATAATACCGCGCCACATAGCAGAACTTTAAAAGT
GCTCATCATTGGAAAACGTTCTTCGGGGCGAAAACTCTCAAGGATCTTACCGCTGTTGAGATCCAGTTCG
ATGTAACCCACTCGTGCACCCAACTGATCTTCAGCATCTTTTACTTTCACCAGCGTTTCTGGGTGAGCAA
AAACAGGAAGGCAAAATGCCGCAAAAAAGGGAATAAGGGCGACACGGAAATGTTGAATACTCATACTCTT
CCTTTTTCAATATTATTGAAGCATTTATCAGGGTTATTGTCTCATGAGCGGATACATATTTGAATGTATT
TAGAAAAATAAACAAATAGGGGTTCCGCGCACATTTCCCCGAAAAGTGCCACCTGACGTCTAAGAAA
Features (pLannotate 1.2.2; 21 found; start..end, strand, type, name):
     71..148     +  promoter       lacIq promoter: lacI (mutant); In the lacIq allele, a single base change in the promoter boosts expression of the lacI gene about 10-fold.
    149..1231    +  CDS            lacI: lac repressor; lacI; The lac repressor binds to the lac operator to inhibit transcription in E. coli. This inhibition can be relieved by adding lactose or isopropyl-β-D-thiogalactopyranoside (IPTG).
   1244..1265    +  protein_bind   CAP binding site: CAP binding activates transcription in the presence of cAMP. E. coli catabolite activator protein
   1284..1301    +  promoter       tet promoter (fragment): E. coli promoter for tetracycline efflux protein gene
   1474..1502    +  promoter       tac promoter: strong E. coli promoter; hybrid between the trp and lac UV5 promoters
   1510..1526    +  protein_bind   lac operator: The lac repressor binds to the lac operator to inhibit transcription in E. coli. This inhibition can be relieved by adding lactose or isopropyl-β-D-thiogalactopyranoside (IPTG). lac repressor encoded by lacI
   1611..1628    +  CDS            6xHis: 6xHis affinity tag
   1644..2297    +  CDS            GST26_SCHJA: Experimental evidence at protein level: Swiss-Prot protein existence level 1. GST isoenzymes appear to play a central role in the parasite detoxification system. Other functions are also suspected including a role in increasing the solubility of haematin in the parasite gut. From Schistosoma japonicum (Blood fluke).
   2379..2729    +  CDS            MIA3 (fragment): TGO1_HUMAN - Also known as KIAA0268 From Homo sapiens (Human).
   2745..2792    +  terminator     fd terminator (sequence withheld): central terminator from bacteriophage fd (Otsuka and Kunisawa, 1982)
   2797..3009    +  CDS            M13 gene III (fragment) (sequence partly withheld): pIII; III; minor coat protein
   3024..3494    +  CDS            M13 gene III (fragment) (sequence partly withheld): pIII; III; minor coat protein
   3516..3586    +  CDS            TcR (fragment): tetracycline efflux protein; tet; confers resistance to tetracycline
   3828..4208    -  CDS            YPB1_ECOLX: Protein predicted: Swiss-Prot protein existence level 4. From Escherichia coli.
   4225..4376    +  CDS            rop (fragment): Rop protein, which maintains plasmids at low copy number; rop
   4412..4840    -  rep_origin     f1 ori (sequence partly withheld): f1 bacteriophage origin of replication; arrow indicates direction of (+) strand synthesis
   4849..4888    +  CDS            rop (fragment): Rop protein, which maintains plasmids at low copy number; rop
   4990..5130    +  misc_feature   bom: basis of mobility region from pBR322
   5316..5903    -  rep_origin     ori: high-copy-number ColE1/pMB1/pBR322/pUC origin of replication
   6074..6934    -  CDS            AmpR: β-lactamase; bla; confers resistance to ampicillin, carbenicillin, and related antibiotics
   6935..7039    -  promoter       AmpR promoter: bla
