[The description below was written by a language model from this plasmid's Addgene catalogue record and pLannotate feature annotations shown in this document.]
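Description:
pHH0103_MIA3-1/1 is a bacterial expression plasmid of about 7.1 kb, built on the pHH0103 backbone, for producing and purifying an SH3 domain from human MIA3 (also called TANGO1). It replicates in E. coli from a ColE1/pMB1-type origin and is selected with ampicillin through the β-lactamase gene and its native promoter. The catalogue lists it as low copy. The annotation shows a pBR322-style bom region, but rop appears only as fragments interrupted by an f1 phage origin, which would permit single-stranded DNA production with helper phage.

Expression is driven by the hybrid tac promoter followed by a lac operator. The plasmid carries its own lacI gene under the up-mutated lacIq promoter, so transcription is kept repressed until it is induced with IPTG or lactose. The open reading frame begins with a 6xHis tag, continues into Schistosoma japonicum glutathione S-transferase, and ends with the MIA3 fragment. The insert is recorded as 372 bp and was cloned between SfiI and NotI sites. The resulting His-GST-SH3 fusion offers two affinity handles (nickel and glutathione) for purification, and GST commonly aids solubility. A bacteriophage fd terminator lies directly downstream of the insert.

Beyond the terminator are fragments of M13 gene III, along with remnants of the tetracycline resistance gene and its promoter. Together with the f1 origin, these suggest the backbone descends from a phagemid display vector, although the record does not say so and the pieces do not appear to be part of the expressed fusion. The construct belongs to a set of human SH3 domain clones made for a family-wide survey of SH3 binding specificity.
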