Addgene plasmid #91327: pHH0103_MIA3-1/1
Purpose: Protein expression and purification of human SH3 domain construct MIA3-1/1
Depositing lab: Sachdev Sidhu. Depositing organization: University of Toronto. Publication: Comprehensive Analysis of the Human SH3 Domain Family Reveals a Wide Variety of Non-canonical Specificities. Teyra J, Huang H, Jain S, Guan X, Dong A, Liu Y, Tempel W, Min J, Tong Y, Kim PM, Bader GD, Sidhu SS. Structure. 2017 Oct 3;25(10):1598-1610.e3. doi: 10.1016/j.str.2017.07.017. Epub 2017 Sep 7. PubMed 28890361.
Backbone
  Vector backbone: pHH0103
  Vector type: Bacterial Expression
Growth in bacteria
  Bacterial resistance: Ampicillin, 100 μg/mL
  Growth temperature: 37°C
  Growth strain: DH5alpha
  Copy number: Low Copy
Gene/Insert
  Gene/Insert name: MIA3-1/1
  Species: H. sapiens (human)
  Insert size (bp): 372
  Entrez Gene: MIA3 (a.k.a. ARNT, D320, TANGO, TANGO1, UNQ6077)
  Cloning method: Restriction Enzyme; 5′ cloning site Sfi1 (unknown if destroyed); 3′ cloning site Not1 (unknown if destroyed)
Terms and licenses: Academic/Nonprofit Terms; Industry Terms: Not Available to Industry
How to cite: pHH0103_MIA3-1/1 was a gift from Sachdev Sidhu (Addgene plasmid # 91327 ; http://n2t.net/addgene:91327 ; RRID:Addgene_91327)
