>Addgene plasmid #91327 | pHH0103_MIA3-1/1 | depositor partial sequence | sequence record 175815 | insert sequence
GGCCCAGCCGGCCCCGAGTACGGGTCGTCGTTTCTCCGAACATAAACTGTGTGCAGATGATGAATGCTCA
ATGCTGATGTATCGTGGTGAAGCTCTGGAAGATTTTACCGGCCCGGACTGCCGTTTTGTCAACTTCAAAA
AAGGTGATCCGGTCTATGTGTATTACAAACTGGCACGTGGTTGGCCGGAAGTTTGGGCAGGTAGCGTCGG
TCGCACCTTTGGTTATTTCCCGAAAGATCTGATTCAGGTGGTTCATGAATACACGAAAGAAGAACTGCAA
GTGCCGACCGATGAAACGGACTTTGTTTGTTTCGACGGCGGTCGCGATGACTTCCACAACTACAATGTTG
AAGAACTGCTGGGCGCGGCCGC
